Addgene plasmid #173143: pENTR-D-kcnj13
Purpose: This gene was cloned into the gateway middle entry vector. It can be used for generating antisense riboprobe or gene expression using a gateway system.
Depositing lab: GuangJun Zhang. Depositing organization: Purdue University. Publication: Evolution of inwardly rectifying potassium channels and their gene expression in zebrafish embryos. Silic MR, Murata SH, Park SJ, Zhang G. Dev Dyn. 2021 Sep 23. doi: 10.1002/dvdy.425. PubMed 34558132.
Backbone
  Vector backbone: pENTR-D-Topo
  Backbone manufacturer: Invitrogen
  Backbone size w/o insert (bp): 2580
  Total vector size (bp): 3669
  Vector type: PCR cloning vector
Growth in bacteria
  Bacterial resistance: Kanamycin, 50 μg/mL
  Growth temperature: 37°C
  Growth strain: DH5alpha
  Copy number: High Copy
Gene/Insert
  Gene/Insert name: kcnj13
  Species: D. rerio (zebrafish)
  Insert size (bp): 1089
  GenBank ID: XM_009291899.3
  Entrez Gene: kcnj13 (a.k.a. ja, kir7, kir7.1, ob)
  Promoter: No promoter at 5 end; T7 promoter at 3 end.
  Cloning method: TOPO Cloning
  Sequencing primers: 5′ M13F; 3′ M13R
Terms and licenses: Academic/Nonprofit Terms; Industry Terms: Not Available to Industry
Depositor comments: This gene was cloned from a pool of mixed zebrafish embryos (1-3dpf) using RT-PCR.
How to cite: pENTR-D-kcnj13 was a gift from GuangJun Zhang (Addgene plasmid # 173143 ; http://n2t.net/addgene:173143 ; RRID:Addgene_173143)
