[The description below was written by a language model from this plasmid's Addgene catalogue record and pLannotate feature annotations shown in this document.]
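Description:
pENTR-D-kcnj13 is a Gateway entry clone built on the Invitrogen pENTR-D-Topo backbone, carrying the zebrafish (Danio rerio) kcnj13 coding sequence, which encodes the inwardly rectifying potassium channel also known as Kir7.1. The roughly 1.1 kb insert was amplified by RT-PCR from a pool of mixed 1 to 3 days post-fertilisation embryos and introduced by directional TOPO cloning, giving a plasmid of about 3.7 kb. It is maintained in E. coli through a high-copy ColE1/pUC-type origin and selected with kanamycin via an aminoglycoside phosphotransferase gene. The automated annotation labels the insert by similarity to the human KCNJ13 protein, but the catalogue record identifies it as the zebrafish orthologue.

The insert sits between attL1 and attL2 sites, so an LR Clonase reaction can transfer it into any compatible attR destination vector. This is how the gene would be placed under a promoter for expression, because the entry vector supplies no promoter at the 5′ end of the insert. rrnB T1 and T2 terminators lie upstream of attL1 and limit read-through transcription from the backbone into the cloned gene. Short lacI and lacZα fragments are also annotated there and appear to be backbone remnants. Just beyond attL2, a T7 promoter points back toward the insert on the opposite strand, so in vitro transcription with T7 RNA polymerase yields antisense RNA. The stated uses are generating antisense riboprobes, as used for detecting gene expression in embryos, and serving as a middle entry clone for Gateway-based expression constructs.
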