Features (pLannotate 1.2.2; 10 found; start..end, strand, type, name):
    121..213     +  CDS            lacI (fragment): lac repressor; lacI; The lac repressor binds to the lac operator to inhibit transcription in E. coli. This inhibition can be relieved by adding lactose or isopropyl-β-D-thiogalactopyranoside (IPTG).
    268..295     -  terminator     rrnB T2 terminator: transcription terminator T2 from the E. coli rrnB gene
    427..470     +  terminator     rrnB T1 terminator: Escherichia coli rrnB; transcription terminator T1 from the E. coli rrnB gene
    517..553     -  CDS            lacZα (fragment): LacZα fragment of β-galactosidase; lacZ fragment
    569..668     +  protein_bind   attL1: mutant version of attL; recombination site for the Gateway® LR reaction LR Clonase™
    725..1765    +  CDS            KCNJ13: KCJ13_HUMAN - Experimental evidence at protein level: Swiss-Prot protein existence level 1. Inward rectifier potassium channels are characterized by a greater tendency to allow potassium to flow into the cell rather than out of it. Their voltage dependence is regulated by the concentration of extracellular potassium; as external potassium is raised, the voltage range of the channel opening shifts to more positive voltages. The inward rectification is mainly due to the blockage of outward current by internal magnesium. KCNJ13 has a very low single channel conductance, low sensitivity to block b
   1794..1893    -  protein_bind   attL2: mutant version of attL; recombination site for the Gateway® LR reaction LR Clonase™
   1911..1929    -  promoter       T7 promoter: promoter for bacteriophage T7 RNA polymerase
   2063..2872    +  CDS            KanR: aminoglycoside phosphotransferase; aph(3')-Ia; confers resistance to kanamycin in bacteria or G418 (Geneticin®) in eukaryotes
   3019..3607    +  rep_origin     ori: high-copy-number ColE1/pMB1/pBR322/pUC origin of replication
>Addgene plasmid #173143 | pENTR-D-kcnj13 | addgene full sequence | sequence record 343318 | Addgene NGS Result
CTTTCCTGCGTTATCCCCTGATTCTGTGGATAACCGTATTACCGCCTTTGAGTGAGCTGATACCGCTCGC
CGCAGCCGAACGACCGAGCGCAGCGAGTCAGTGAGCGAGGAAGCGGAAGAGCGCCCAATACGCAAACCGC
CTCTCCCCGCGCGTTGGCCGATTCATTAATGCAGCTGGCACGACAGGTTTCCCGACTGGAAAGCGGGCAG
TGAGCGCAACGCAATTAATACGCGTACCGCTAGCCAGGAAGAGTTTGTAGAAACGCAAAAAGGCCATCCG
TCAGGATGGCCTTCTGCTTAGTTTGATGCCTGGCAGTTTATGGCGGGCGTCCTGCCCGCCACCCTCCGGG
CCGTTGCTTCACAACGTTCAAATCCGCTCCCGGCGGATTTGTCCTACTCAGGAGAGCGTTCACCGACAAA
CAACAGATAAAACGAAAGGCCCAGTCTTCCGACTGAGCCTTTCGTTTTATTTGATGCCTGGCAGTTCCCT
ACTCTCGCGTTAACGCTAGCATGGATGTTTTCCCAGTCACGACGTTGTAAAACGACGGCCAGTCTTAAGC
TCGGGCCCCAAATAATGATTTTATTTTGACTGATAGTGACCTGTTCGTTGCAACAAATTGATGAGCAATG
CTTTTTTATAATGCCAACTTTGTACAAAAAAGCAGGCTCCGCGGCCGCCCCCTTCACCATGCCTACCACC
ATGACAAACACCACCGCTGACCAAAAGGCCTCCTGCCCTTTGATGGTCAAACCTCAGCGTCGCCGCCTGG
TCAGCAAAGACGGTCGGAGCCAGACAAGAGGAAACACAAGAGGAGGCTCCAGAGAGACGTGTTTCAGTGC
TCTGCGGGACTTGTGGGGCACATGGCTGGCGCTACGGTGGCGGTGGGTGGTTTTGGCATTTTGTGGCTCA
TTCCTGCTTCACTGGCTGCTGTTTGCTGTATTATGGTACCTGCTGGCTCGGGTCAATGGAGACCTGGATG
TCCTGGATCATGATTCTCCTCCTCCCGGTCATGTGCTGTGTGTTAAACATGTGAATGGGTTCACAGCCGC
TTTTTCATTCGCCCTGGAGACGCAACTCACTATTGGGTATGGCACCATGTACCCAAATGCAGACTGTCCC
ACTGCCATCGCGCTGCTTGCCCTGCAGATGCTGCTGGGACTCATGTTGGAGGCCTTTATCACTGGTGCAT
TTGTAGCCAAGTTCTCTCGGCCTCAGAAGCGATGTGACGGGATCCTATTCAGCCCTCAGGCTGTGGTGTG
TGAGCAGAAAGGCCAGCGCTGTCTAATGTTTCGAGTGTGTAACCTCCAGCCACAGCCGCTAGTGGACGTA
TCCGTGAGTGCTGTCCTCTACGAGGAGCGAGACGATCACGAACTCCACCAAACTGCTCTGGAGTTCAGCA
TCGACAACCTGGGCTCCAGATCTTGCCCTCTTTTCCTCTCCCCTCTGACCTTCTTTCACCCTTTAAATCC
ATCCACTCCTTTCATCAACAACCCAAGCAGCCAAACACACTTTGAGCTTGTAGTGTTTCTCACTGCGACT
CAGGAAAGCACAGGGTCTGGTTACCACAAGAGGACGTCTTACCTGCCTGACGAGATCCAATATGGCTACT
GCTTCTCCAAGGTGACGTCTGTACACCAGAACAAAACCCCAAACATGCGCTATTTTGACACGGTGCCCTG
TCCCCTCACACTAGCCAACACACACACCACTGATACACCGGATAAAGAGCATGTGGTGGTTCAGCTGAAT
GGAGAAGGCAGCGACCGCGTGGAGTAGAAGGGTGGGCGCGCCGACCCAGCTTTCTTGTACAAAGTTGGCA
TTATAAGAAAGCATTGCTTATCAATTTGTTGCAACGAACAGGTCACTATCAGTCAAAATAAAATCATTAT
TTGCCATCCAGCTGATATCCCCTATAGTGAGTCGTATTACATGGTCATAGCTGTTTCCTGGCAGCTCTGG
CCCGTGTCTCAAAATCTCTGATGTTACATTGCACAAGATAAAAATATATCATCATGAACAATAAAACTGT
CTGCTTACATAAACAGTAATACAAGGGGTGTTATGAGCCATATTCAACGGGAAACGTCGAGGCCGCGATT
AAATTCCAACATGGATGCTGATTTATATGGGTATAAATGGGCTCGCGATAATGTCGGGCAATCAGGTGCG
ACAATCTATCGCTTGTATGGGAAGCCCGATGCGCCAGAGTTGTTTCTGAAACATGGCAAAGGTAGCGTTG
CCAATGATGTTACAGATGAGATGGTCAGACTAAACTGGCTGACGGAATTTATGCCTCTTCCGACCATCAA
GCATTTTATCCGTACTCCTGATGATGCATGGTTACTCACCACTGCGATCCCCGGAAAAACAGCATTCCAG
GTATTAGAAGAATATCCTGATTCAGGTGAAAATATTGTTGATGCGCTGGCAGTGTTCCTGCGCCGGTTGC
ATTCGATTCCTGTTTGTAATTGTCCTTTTAACAGCGATCGCGTATTTCGTCTCGCTCAGGCGCAATCACG
AATGAATAACGGTTTGGTTGATGCGAGTGATTTTGATGACGAGCGTAATGGCTGGCCTGTTGAACAAGTC
TGGAAAGAAATGCATAAACTTTTGCCATTCTCACCGGATTCAGTCGTCACTCATGGTGATTTCTCACTTG
ATAACCTTATTTTTGACGAGGGGAAATTAATAGGTTGTATTGATGTTGGACGAGTCGGAATCGCAGACCG
ATACCAGGATCTTGCCATCCTATGGAACTGCCTCGGTGAGTTTTCTCCTTCATTACAGAAACGGCTTTTT
CAAAAATATGGTATTGATAATCCTGATATGAATAAATTGCAGTTTCATTTGATGCTCGATGAGTTTTTCT
AATCAGAATTGGTTAATTGGTTGTAACACTGGCAGAGCATTACGCTGACTTGACGGGACGGCGCAAGCTC
ATGACCAAAATCCCTTAACGTGAGTTACGCGTCGTTCCACTGAGCGTCAGACCCCGTAGAAAAGATCAAA
GGATCTTCTTGAGATCCTTTTTTTCTGCGCGTAATCTGCTGCTTGCAAACAAAAAAACCACCGCTACCAG
CGGTGGTTTGTTTGCCGGATCAAGAGCTACCAACTCTTTTTCCGAAGGTAACTGGCTTCAGCAGAGCGCA
GATACCAAATACTGTTCTTCTAGTGTAGCCGTAGTTAGGCCACCACTTCAAGAACTCTGTAGCACCGCCT
ACATACCTCGCTCTGCTAATCCTGTTACCAGTGGCTGCTGCCAGTGGCGATAAGTCGTGTCTTACCGGGT
TGGACTCAAGACGATAGTTACCGGATAAGGCGCAGCGGTCGGGCTGAACGGGGGGTTCGTGCACACAGCC
CAGCTTGGAGCGAACGACCTACACCGAACTGAGATACCTACAGCGTGAGCTATGAGAAAGCGCCACGCTT
CCCGAAGGGAGAAAGGCGGACAGGTATCCGGTAAGCGGCAGGGTCGGAACAGGAGAGCGCACGAGGGAGC
TTCCAGGGGGAAACGCCTGGTATCTTTATAGTCCTGTCGGGTTTCGCCACCTCTGACTTGAGCGTCGATT
TTTGTGATGCTCGTCAGGGGGGCGGAGCCTATGGAAAAACGCCAGCAACGCGGCCTTTTTACGGTTCCTG
GCCTTTTGCTGGCCTTTTGCTCACATGTT
